Addgene plasmid #39304: human EB1-GFP mutagenized K122 D123 Y124 D125 all converted to A (JB143)
Depositing lab: Tim Mitchison & Jennifer Tirnauer. Depositing organization: Harvard Medical School.
Backbone
  Vector backbone: pEGFP-N1
  Backbone manufacturer: Clontech
  Backbone size w/o insert (bp): 4700
  Total vector size (bp): 5504
  Vector type: Mammalian Expression
  Selectable markers: Neomycin (select with G418)
Growth in bacteria
  Bacterial resistance: Kanamycin, 50 μg/mL
  Growth temperature: 37°C
  Growth strain: DH5alpha
  Copy number: Unknown
Gene/Insert
  Gene/Insert name: EB1 (alt name: MAPRE1)
  Species: H. sapiens (human)
  Insert size (bp): 804
  Mutation: K122A, D123A, Y124A and D125A
  Entrez Gene: MAPRE1 (a.k.a. EB1)
  Promoter: CMV
  Tag / fusion protein: EGFP (C terminal on backbone)
  Cloning method: Restriction Enzyme; 5′ cloning site Xho1 (not destroyed); 3′ cloning site BamH1 (not destroyed)
  Sequencing primers: 5′ CMV-F; 3′ EGFP-N
Terms and licenses: Academic/Nonprofit Terms; Industry Terms: Not Available to Industry
How to cite: human EB1-GFP mutagenized K122 D123 Y124 D125 all converted to A (JB143) was a gift from Tim Mitchison & Jennifer Tirnauer (Addgene plasmid # 39304 ; http://n2t.net/addgene:39304 ; RRID:Addgene_39304)
