[The description below was written by a language model from this plasmid's Addgene catalogue record.]
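Description:
Human EB1-GFP mutagenized K122 D123 Y124 D125 all converted to A (JB143) is a mammalian expression plasmid built on the Clontech pEGFP-N1 backbone, with a total size of about 5.5 kb. It is propagated in E. coli under kanamycin selection, and the same backbone provides neomycin resistance so that transfected mammalian cells can be selected with G418. The record lists the copy number as unknown and includes no feature table, so the origin of replication and other backbone elements are not itemised.

The payload is an 804 bp insert encoding human EB1 (gene MAPRE1), a microtubule plus-end tracking protein, cloned between the XhoI and BamHI sites, both of which are retained. Expression is driven by the CMV promoter, a strong constitutive promoter in most mammalian cell lines. The insert sits upstream of the backbone's EGFP coding sequence, so the protein is produced as a fusion with EGFP at its C terminus. The EB1 sequence carries four alanine substitutions at consecutive residues: K122A, D123A, Y124A and D125A.

The record does not state the purpose of the mutant or the functional effect of the substitutions. The design suits live-cell or fixed-cell fluorescence imaging of the mutant protein. A likely use is comparison of its localisation and microtubule plus-end behaviour with wild-type EB1-GFP, to test what this four-residue stretch contributes to EB1 function.
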