>Addgene plasmid #39304 | human EB1-GFP mutagenized K122 D123 Y124 D125 all converted to A (JB143) | addgene partial sequence | sequence record 51260 | EGFP-N 5'-CGTCGCCGTCCAGCTCGACCAG-3'
GCTCCTCGCCCTTGCTCACCATGGTGGCGACCGGTGGATCCCGATACTCTTCTTGCTCCTCCTGTGGGCC
CCCTTCATCAGGTATCACAAAGCCTTCATCTGTGGCATACAGAATGTCTACAATCCTCTGCAATACAGGG
TCGTTTTCCCCCTCGTTCTCCTGGCAAATCAATTCAATGTTCCGTAGCTTTCCGAAGTAGAAATCCCTCT
CTTTCTCCAAGTCTTCAACAGTAAGTTTCAATACGTTGACCTGCTGCATCAACTCAGCTGCCTCGTCGTC
TCCGTTGCCCACACCAGGGTTCTTTCGCACCACACCAGGGCCAGCCTTAGGAGCCGCAGCGGTTCTCTGT
GTTGAGATGGGCCTCTGGGGAGCTGCACTGCTAGAAGTGAGAGGTTTCTTCGGTTTATTCAGAGCTGGAG
CAACAAGGGAAGGAGCCACTGCAGTTTCTTGACCTTGTCTGGCAGCCACAGGGGCAGCGGCTGCTCCATC
ATAGTTTGCATCGAAAAACTTCTTGAACCACTGAACGAATTCAAAATTGTCCTGAAACTTTCCTTTTACT
AATTTGTCCACAGGAATTATTTTGTCAACACCCATTCTCTTAAAACCTGCTTGTAGTATTTTGAAGTTCT
GGATGTACTCGTGTTCTAGCTTAGCTTGGAATTTCACTTTCTTCAAGGCAATGGAGCCAGGGAACAGCAT
GTCCATAAACTGACAATACGCAGCCCCTGAGCACAACTGTTCGATCTTTGTCAGATTCAACTGCAGAGAC
TCATTGATCCAGGCCAGCATGTCATGTCGACTTAGGTTATCA
